Addgene plasmid #192114: pVRC8400-SARS-CoV-2-RBD-BA.4/5-AVI
Purpose: Expresses SARS-CoV-2 RBD protein from the BA.4 and BA.5 variants with single chain Fc, HRV3C protease cleavage site, and AVI tag
Depositing lab: Peter Kwong. Depositing organization: National Institute of Allergy and Infectious Diseases (NIAID).
Backbone
  Vector backbone: pVRC8400
  Vector type: Mammalian Expression
Growth in bacteria
  Bacterial resistance: Kanamycin, 50 μg/mL
  Growth temperature: 37°C
  Growth strain: DH5alpha
  Copy number: Unknown
Gene/Insert
  Gene/Insert name: SARS-CoV-2-RBD-BA.4/5
  Mutation: G339D, S371F, S373P, S375F, T376A, D405N, R408S, K417N, N440K, L452R, S477N, T478K, E484A, F486V, Q498R, N501Y, Y505H
  Entrez Gene: S (a.k.a. GU280_gp02, spike glycoprotein)
  Tag / fusion protein: scFc (N terminal on insert); HRV3C (N terminal on insert); AVI (C terminal on insert)
Terms and licenses: Academic/Nonprofit Terms; Industry Terms: Not Available to Industry
How to cite: pVRC8400-SARS-CoV-2-RBD-BA.4/5-AVI was a gift from Peter Kwong (Addgene plasmid # 192114 ; http://n2t.net/addgene:192114 ; RRID:Addgene_192114)
