[The description below was written by a language model from this plasmid's Addgene catalogue record and pLannotate feature annotations shown in this document.]
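Description:
pVRC8400-SARS-CoV-2-RBD-BA.4/5-AVI is a 6,558-nt mammalian expression plasmid built on the pVRC8400 backbone and designed to produce the receptor-binding domain (RBD) of the SARS-CoV-2 spike glycoprotein from the Omicron BA.4 and BA.5 variants. It is propagated in E. coli through a high-copy ColE1/pUC-type origin and selected with kanamycin through an aph(3')-Ia (KanR) gene. The short bla, Tn903 transposase, bom and rop fragments in the feature table appear to be non-functional remnants of the backbone's construction.

The expression cassette uses the human CMV immediate-early enhancer and promoter, followed by a truncated HTLV-1 5' LTR fragment and a partial CMV intron A, which are leader elements commonly included to boost transcript processing and expression, and it ends in a bovine growth hormone polyadenylation signal. The open reading frame begins with a fragment matching a mouse immunoglobulin heavy-chain variable gene, which probably serves as a secretion leader, although the record does not say so. This is followed by human IgG1 constant-region sequence corresponding to the single-chain Fc (scFc), an HRV3C protease cleavage site, the spike RBD fragment and a C-terminal AVI tag. The HRV3C site and AVI tag are listed in the catalogue fields but are not annotated individually in the feature table. The RBD carries 17 substitutions, from G339D to Y505H, including L452R and F486V.

This arrangement suggests that the secreted fusion could be captured through its Fc portion, the RBD released by HRV3C cleavage, and the AVI tag biotinylated site-specifically by BirA. Such material would suit probes for antibody binding assays or B-cell sorting, though the record does not name a specific application.
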