Features (pLannotate 1.2.2; 15 found; start..end, strand, type, name):
    137..235     +  misc_feature   bom (fragment): basis of mobility region from pBR322
    321..700     +  enhancer       CMV enhancer: human cytomegalovirus immediate early enhancer
    701..904     +  promoter       CMV promoter: human cytomegalovirus (CMV) immediate early promoter
    993..1220    +  LTR            5' LTR (truncated) (fragment): truncated 5' long terminal repeat (LTR) from human T-cell leukemia virus (HTLV) type 1
   1224..1334    +  intron         CMV intron (fragment): modified intron A from human cytomegalovirus
   1385..1453    +  CDS            Ighv1-61 (fragment): HVM05_MOUSE - Also known as Igh-VJ558. Experimental evidence at protein level: Swiss-Prot protein existence level 1. From Mus musculus (Mouse).
   1787..2803    +  CDS            IGHG1: IGHG1_HUMAN - Experimental evidence at protein level: Swiss-Prot protein existence level 1. Constant region of immunoglobulin heavy chains. Immunoglobulins, also known as antibodies, are membrane-bound or secreted glycoproteins produced by B lymphocytes. In the recognition phase of humoral immunity, the membrane-bound immunoglobulins serve as receptors which, upon binding of a specific antigen, trigger the clonal expansion and differentiation of B lymphocytes into immunoglobulins- secreting plasma cells. Secreted immunoglobulins mediate the effector phase of humoral immunity, which results in
   2858..3484    +  CDS            S (fragment): SPIKE_SARS2 - Experimental evidence at protein level: Swiss-Prot protein existence level 1. [Spike glycoprotein]: May down-regulate host tetherin (BST2) by lysosomal degradation, thereby counteracting its antiviral activity. From Severe acute respiratory syndrome coronavirus 2 (2019-nCoV) (SARS-CoV-2).
   3546..3770    +  polyA_signal   bGH poly(A) signal: bovine growth hormone polyadenylation signal
   4308..4896    -  rep_origin     ori: high-copy-number ColE1/pMB1/pBR322/pUC origin of replication
   5068..5139    -  CDS            bla(M) (fragment): β-lactamase lacking the signal sequence; bla(M); allows cytosolic expression of β-lactamase
   5151..5297    -  CDS            TRA2_ECOLX (fragment): Protein predicted: Swiss-Prot protein existence level 4. Required for transposition of transposon Tn903. From Escherichia coli.
   5438..6253    -  CDS            KanR: aminoglycoside phosphotransferase; aph(3')-Ia; confers resistance to kanamycin in bacteria or G418 (Geneticin®) in eukaryotes
   6376..6463    -  promoter       AmpR promoter (fragment): bla
   6558..35      +  CDS            rop (fragment) (across the origin): Rop protein, which maintains plasmids at low copy number; rop
>Addgene plasmid #192114 | pVRC8400-SARS-CoV-2-RBD-BA.4/5-AVI | addgene full sequence | sequence record 374985 | Addgene NGS Result
TCGCGCGTTTCGGTGATGACGGTGAAAACCTCTGACACATGCAGCTCCCGGAGACGGTCACAGCTTGTCT
GTAAGCGGATGCCGGGAGCAGACAAGCCCGTCAGGGCGCGTCAGCGGGTGTTGGCGGGTGTCGGGGCTGG
CTTAACTATGCGGCATCAGAGCAGATTGTACTGAGAGTGCACCATATGCGGTGTGAAATACCGCACAGAT
GCGTAAGGAGAAAATACCGCATCAGATTGGCTATTGGCCATTGCATACGTTGTATCCATATCATAATATG
TACATTTATATTGGCTCATGTCCAACATTACCGCCATGTTGACATTGATTATTGACTAGTTATTAATAGT
AATCAATTACGGGGTCATTAGTTCATAGCCCATATATGGAGTTCCGCGTTACATAACTTACGGTAAATGG
CCCGCCTGGCTGACCGCCCAACGACCCCCGCCCATTGACGTCAATAATGACGTATGTTCCCATAGTAACG
CCAATAGGGACTTTCCATTGACGTCAATGGGTGGAGTATTTACGGTAAACTGCCCACTTGGCAGTACATC
AAGTGTATCATATGCCAAGTACGCCCCCTATTGACGTCAATGACGGTAAATGGCCCGCCTGGCATTATGC
CCAGTACATGACCTTATGGGACTTTCCTACTTGGCAGTACATCTACGTATTAGTCATCGCTATTACCATG
GTGATGCGGTTTTGGCAGTACATCAATGGGCGTGGATAGCGGTTTGACTCACGGGGATTTCCAAGTCTCC
ACCCCATTGACGTCAATGGGAGTTTGTTTTGGCACCAAAATCAACGGGACTTTCCAAAATGTCGTAACAA
CTCCGCCCCATTGACGCAAATGGGCGGTAGGCGTGTACGGTGGGAGGTCTATATAAGCAGAGCTCGTTTA
GTGAACCGTCAGATCGCCTGGAGACGCCATCCACGCTGTTTTGACCTCCATAGAAGACACCGGGACCGAT
CCAGCCTCCATCGGCTCGCATCTCTCCTTCACGCGCCCGCCGCCCTACCTGAGGCCGCCATCCACGCCGG
TTGAGTCGCGTTCTGCCGCCTCCCGCCTGTGGTGCCTCCTGAACTGCGTCCGCCGTCTAGGTAAGTTTAA
AGCTCAGGTCGAGACCGGGCCTTTGTCCGGCGCTCCCTTGGAGCCTACCTAGACTCAGCCGGCTCTCCAC
GCTTTGCCTGACCCTGCTTGCTCAACTCTAGTTAACGGTGGAGGGCAGTGTAGTCTGAGCAGTACTCGTT
GCTGCCGCGCGCGCCACCAGACATAATAGCTGACAGACTAACAGACTGTTCCTTTCCATGGGTCTTTTCT
GCAGTCACCGTCGTCGACACGTGTGATCAGATATCGCGGCCGCTCTAGACCACCATGGGATGGTCATGTA
TCATCCTTTTTCTAGTAGCAACTGCAACCGGTGTACATTCCGCACCAGAGCTGCTGGGAGGACCTAGCGT
GTTCCTGTTTCCCCCTAAGCCTAAGGACACCCTGATGATCAGCCGGACCCCAGAGGTGACATGCGTGGTG
GTGGACGTGTCCCACGAGGACCCCGAGGTGAAGTTCAACTGGTACGTGGATGGCGTGGAGGTGCACAATG
CCAAGACCAAGCCAAGGGAGGAGCAGTACAACTCTACCTATCGCGTGGTGAGCGTGCTGACAGTGCTGCA
CCAGGACTGGCTGAACGGCAAGGAGTACAAGTGTAAGGTGTCTAATAAGGCCCTGCCTGCCCCAATCGAG
AAGACCATCAGCAAGGCAAAGGGACAGCCAAGGGAGCCTCAGGTGTATACCCTGCCACCCAGCCGCGACG
AGCTGACAAAGAACCAGGTGTCCCTGTACTGCCTGGTGAAGGGCTTCTATCCTTCCGATATCGCCGTGGA
GTGGGAGTCTAATGGCCAGCCAGAGAACAATTACAAGACCACACCTCCAGTGCTGGACTCCGATGGCTCT
TTCTTTCTGTATTCCAAGCTGACCGTGGATAAGAGCCGGTGGCAGCAGGGCAACGTGTTTAGCTGTTCCG
TGATGCACGAGGCCCTGCACAATCACTACACACAGAAGTCTCTGAGCCTGTCCCCCGGCAAGGGAGGAGG
AGGCAGCGGCGGAGGAGGCTCCGGAGGCGGCGGCTCTGGCGGCGGCGGCAGCGCCCCTGAACTGCTGGGA
GGACCAAGCGTGTTCCTGTTTCCACCTAAGCCCAAAGATACCCTGATGATCTCCAGGACCCCTGAAGTCA
CCTGCGTGGTCGTGGACGTGTCTCATGAGGACCCCGAAGTCAAGTTCAACTGGTACGTGGACGGAGTCGA
AGTCCATAACGCCAAGACCAAGCCTAGAGAAGAGCAGTACAACTCCACCTATAGAGTGGTGTCTGTGCTG
ACAGTGCTGCATCAGGATTGGCTGAATGGCAAGGAATATAAGTGTAAGGTGAGCAATAAGGCCCTGCCCG
CCCCTATCGAGAAGACCATCTCTAAAGCCAAAGGACAGCCAAGGGAGCCACAGGTGTATACACTGCCACC
CAGCCGGGACGAGCTGACCAAGAACCAGGTGAGCCTGACATGTCTGGTCAAGGGCTTCTACCCCAGTGAC
ATTGCTGTGGAGTGGGAGTCCAATGGCCAGCCTGAGAACAATTATAAAACTACCCCACCAGTGCTGGACA
GCGATGGCTCCTTCTTTCTGACCAGCAAGCTGACAGTGGATAAGTCCCGCTGGCAGCAGGGAAACGTGTT
TTCTTGTAGCGTGATGCATGAGGCCCTGCATAACCACTACACCCAGAAGTCCCTGTCTCTGAGCCCAGGC
AAGGGAGGCAGCGGAGGCGGAGGCAGCGGAGGCCTGGAGGTGCTGTTTCAGGGCCCTCCAAACATTACCA
ACCTCTGCCCCTTCGACGAGGTGTTTAACGCCACAAGATTTGCCTCCGTTTACGCCTGGAATAGAAAGAG
AATCAGCAATTGTGTGGCCGACTACTCCGTGCTGTATAACTTCGCCCCTTTCTTCGCCTTCAAGTGCTAC
GGCGTTTCCCCAACAAAGCTGAATGACCTGTGCTTCACCAACGTGTACGCCGACTCCTTCGTAATTAGAG
GCAATGAGGTGTCCCAGATCGCACCAGGCCAGACCGGTAACATCGCTGACTACAACTATAAGCTGCCTGA
TGATTTTACAGGCTGCGTGATCGCCTGGAACTCCAACAAGCTGGATAGCAAGGTGGGCGGCAACTACAAC
TACAGATACCGGCTGTTTCGCAAGTCTAACCTGAAACCTTTCGAGAGAGACATCTCCACAGAGATCTACC
AGGCCGGTAACAAGCCTTGTAACGGGGTGGCCGGCGTGAACTGTTACTTCCCTCTGCAAAGCTACGGCTT
CCGGCCTACCTATGGAGTCGGCCACCAGCCATACCGGGTGGTCGTGCTGTCCTTCGAGTTACTCCACGCC
CCCGCCACCGTCTGCGGTGGAGGAGGCCTGGTGCCACAGCAGAGCGGAGGCCTGAACGACATCTTCGAGG
CCCAGAAGATCGAGTGGCACGAGGGCTGATGAGGATCCAGATCTGCTGTGCCTTCTAGTTGCCAGCCATC
TGTTGTTTGCCCCTCCCCCGTGCCTTCCTTGACCCTGGAAGGTGCCACTCCCACTGTCCTTTCCTAATAA
AATGAGGAAATTGCATCGCATTGTCTGAGTAGGTGTCATTCTATTCTGGGGGGTGGGGTGGGGCAGGACA
GCAAGGGGGAGGATTGGGAAGACAATAGCAGGCATGCTGGGGATGCGGTGGGCTCTATGGGTACCCAGGT
GCTGAAGAATTGACCCGGTTCCTCCTGGGCCAGAAAGAAGCAGGCACATCCCCTTCTCTGTGACACACCC
TGTCCACGCCCCTGGTTCTTAGTTCCAGCCCCACTCATAGGACACTCATAGCTCAGGAGGGCTCCGCCTT
CAATCCCACCCGCTAAAGTACTTGGAGCGGTCTCTCCCTCCCTCATCAGCCCACCAAACCAAACCTAGCC
TCCAAGAGTGGGAAGAAATTAAAGCAAGATAGGCTATTAAGTGCAGAGGGAGAGAAAATGCCTCCAACAT
GTGAGGAAGTAATGAGAGAAATCATAGAATTTTAAGGCCATGATTTAAGGCCATCATGGCCTTAATCTTC
CGCTTCCTCGCTCACTGACTCGCTGCGCTCGGTCGTTCGGCTGCGGCGAGCGGTATCAGCTCACTCAAAG
GCGGTAATACGGTTATCCACAGAATCAGGGGATAACGCAGGAAAGAACATGTGAGCAAAAGGCCAGCAAA
AGGCCAGGAACCGTAAAAAGGCCGCGTTGCTGGCGTTTTTCCATAGGCTCCGCCCCCCTGACGAGCATCA
CAAAAATCGACGCTCAAGTCAGAGGTGGCGAAACCCGACAGGACTATAAAGATACCAGGCGTTTCCCCCT
GGAAGCTCCCTCGTGCGCTCTCCTGTTCCGACCCTGCCGCTTACCGGATACCTGTCCGCCTTTCTCCCTT
CGGGAAGCGTGGCGCTTTCTCATAGCTCACGCTGTAGGTATCTCAGTTCGGTGTAGGTCGTTCGCTCCAA
GCTGGGCTGTGTGCACGAACCCCCCGTTCAGCCCGACCGCTGCGCCTTATCCGGTAACTATCGTCTTGAG
TCCAACCCGGTAAGACACGACTTATCGCCACTGGCAGCAGCCACTGGTAACAGGATTAGCAGAGCGAGGT
ATGTAGGCGGTGCTACAGAGTTCTTGAAGTGGTGGCCTAACTACGGCTACACTAGAAGAACAGTATTTGG
TATCTGCGCTCTGCTGAAGCCAGTTACCTTCGGAAAAAGAGTTGGTAGCTCTTGATCCGGCAAACAAACC
ACCGCTGGTAGCGGTGGTTTTTTTGTTTGCAAGCAGCAGATTACGCGCAGAAAAAAAGGATCTCAAGAAG
ATCCTTTGATCTTTTCTACGGGGTCTGACGCTCAGTGGAACGAAAACTCACGTTAAGGGATTTTGGTCAT
GAGATTATCAAAAAGGATCTTCACCTAGATCCTTTTAAATTAAAAATGAAGTTTTAAATCAATCTAAAGT
ATATATGAGTAAACTTGGTCTGACAGTTACCAATGCTTAATCAGTGAGGCACCTATCTCAGCGATCTGTC
TATTTCGTTCATCCATAGTTGCCTGACTCGGGGGGGGGGGGCGCTGAGGTCTGCCTCGTGAAGAAGGTGT
TGCTGACTCATACCAGGCCTGAATCGCCCCATCATCCAGCCAGAAAGTGAGGGAGCCACGGTTGATGAGA
GCTTTGTTGTAGGTGGACCAGTTGGTGATTTTGAACTTTTGCTTTGCCACGGAACGGTCTGCGTTGTCGG
GAAGATGCGTGATCTGATCCTTCAACTCAGCAAAAGTTCGATTTATTCAACAAAGCCGCCGTCCCGTCAA
GTCAGCGTAATGCTCTGCCAGTGTTACAACCAATTAACCAATTCTGATTAGAAAAACTCATCGAGCATCA
AATGAAACTGCAATTTATTCATATCAGGATTATCAATACCATATTTTTGAAAAAGCCGTTTCTGTAATGA
AGGAGAAAACTCACCGAGGCAGTTCCATAGGATGGCAAGATCCTGGTATCGGTCTGCGATTCCGACTCGT
CCAACATCAATACAACCTATTAATTTCCCCTCGTCAAAAATAAGGTTATCAAGTGAGAAATCACCATGAG
TGACGACTGAATCCGGTGAGAATGGCAAAAGCTTATGCATTTCTTTCCAGACTTGTTCAACAGGCCAGCC
ATTACGCTCGTCATCAAAATCACTCGCATCAACCAAACCGTTATTCATTCGTGATTGCGCCTGAGCGAGA
CGAAATACGCGATCGCTGTTAAAAGGACAATTACAAACAGGAATCGAATGCAACCGGCGCAGGAACACTG
CCAGCGCATCAACAATATTTTCACCTGAATCAGGATATTCTTCTAATACCTGGAATGCTGTTTTCCCGGG
GATCGCAGTGGTGAGTAACCATGCATCATCAGGAGTACGGATAAAATGCTTGATGGTCGGAAGAGGCATA
AATTCCGTCAGCCAGTTTAGTCTGACCATCTCATCTGTAACATCATTGGCAACGCTACCTTTGCCATGTT
TCAGAAACAACTCTGGCGCATCGGGCTTCCCATACAATCGATAGATTGTCGCACCTGATTGCCCGACATT
ATCGCGAGCCCATTTATACCCATATAAATCAGCATCCATGTTGGAATTTAATCGCGGCCTCGAGCAAGAC
GTTTCCCGTTGAATATGGCTCATAACACCCCTTGTATTACTGTTTATGTAAGCAGACAGTTTTATTGTTC
ATGATGATATATTTTTATCTTGTGCAATGTAACATCAGAGATTTTGAGACACAACGTGGCTTTCCCCCCC
CCCCCATTATTGAAGCATTTATCAGGGTTATTGTCTCATGAGCGGATACATATTTGAATGTATTTAGAAA
AATAAACAAATAGGGGTTCCGCGCACATTTCCCCGAAAAGTGCCACCTGACGTCTAAGAAACCATTATTA
TCATGACATTAACCTATAAAAATAGGCGTATCACGAGGCCCTTTCGTC
